Addgene plasmid #196267: pcDNA3.1-3XHA-p53
Purpose: Mammalian expression of 3xHA tagged wild-type p53
Depositing lab: Laura Attardi. Depositing organization: Stanford University. Publication: The Mettl3 epitranscriptomic writer amplifies p53 stress responses. Raj N, Wang M, Seoane JA, Zhao RL, Kaiser AM, Moonie NA, Demeter J, Boutelle AM, Kerr CH, Mulligan AS, Moffatt C, Zeng SX, Lu H, Barna M, Curtis C, Chang HY, Jackson PK, Attardi LD. Mol Cell. 2022 Jul 7;82(13):2370-2384.e10. doi: 10.1016/j.molcel.2022.04.010. Epub 2022 May 4. PubMed 35512709.
Backbone
  Vector backbone: pCDNA-3xHA
  Backbone size w/o insert (bp): 5500
  Total vector size (bp): 6673
  Vector type: Mammalian Expression
  Selectable markers: Neomycin (select with G418)
Growth in bacteria
  Bacterial resistance: Ampicillin, 100 μg/mL
  Growth temperature: 37°C
  Growth strain: DH5alpha
  Copy number: High Copy
Gene/Insert
  Gene/Insert name: p53
  Species: M. musculus (mouse)
  Insert size (bp): 1173
  Entrez Gene: Trp53 (a.k.a. Tp53, bbl, bfy, bhy, p44, p53)
  Promoter: CMV
  Tag / fusion protein: 3xHA (N terminal on backbone)
  Cloning method: Restriction Enzyme; 5′ cloning site AscI (not destroyed); 3′ cloning site PacI (not destroyed)
  Sequencing primers: 5′ CMV/T7; 3′ bGH reverse
Terms and licenses: Academic/Nonprofit Terms; Industry Terms: Not Available to Industry
How to cite: pcDNA3.1-3XHA-p53 was a gift from Laura Attardi (Addgene plasmid # 196267 ; http://n2t.net/addgene:196267 ; RRID:Addgene_196267)
