[The description below was written by a language model from this plasmid's Addgene catalogue record and pLannotate feature annotations shown in this document.]
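Description:
pcDNA3.1-3XHA-p53 is a mammalian expression plasmid built on a pcDNA-type backbone carrying a 3xHA tag, used to express wild-type mouse p53 (Trp53) with an N-terminal triple HA epitope. In bacteria it replicates from a high-copy ColE1/pUC-type origin and is selected with ampicillin through the β-lactamase gene and its own promoter. An f1 origin is also present, which in principle allows single-stranded DNA production. For mammalian cells, an SV40 enhancer/early promoter drives the neomycin phosphotransferase gene, terminated by an SV40 polyadenylation signal, so stable transfectants can be selected with G418.

The expression cassette consists of the human CMV immediate-early enhancer and promoter, followed by a T7 promoter that can be used for in vitro transcription or as a sequencing priming site, then the tagged p53 coding region and a bovine growth hormone polyadenylation signal. The insert was cloned between AscI and PacI sites, both retained, so the tag is supplied by the backbone upstream of the insert. The feature table annotates the mouse p53 coding sequence but does not separately call the 3xHA tag, which presumably lies in the unannotated stretch between the T7 promoter and the p53 open reading frame. Short annotated fragments (bleomycin-resistance, lacI, bom, HIV-1 LTR) and the lac promoter/operator appear to be backbone remnants or partial matches rather than functional parts. The sequenced record is slightly longer (6,801 nt) than the catalogue's stated total size (6,673 bp). The plasmid is suited to transient or stable p53 expression, with detection or immunoprecipitation via the HA epitope. The associated study concerned p53 stress responses and the Mettl3 RNA methyltransferase.
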