Features (pLannotate 1.2.2; 20 found; start..end, strand, type, name):
     20..349     +  promoter       SV40 promoter: SV40 enhancer and early promoter
    416..1207    +  CDS            neo: KKA2_KLEPN - Also known as kan, nptII. Experimental evidence at protein level: Swiss-Prot protein existence level 1. Resistance to kanamycin, neomycin, paromomycin, ribostamycin, butirosin and gentamicin B. From Klebsiella pneumoniae.
   1233..1391    +  CDS            ble (fragment): BLE_KLEPN - Experimental evidence at protein level: Swiss-Prot protein existence level 1. Binding protein with a strong affinity to the bleomycin family of antibiotics. Binds to CL990; an antimitotic-antibiotic compound. From Klebsiella pneumoniae.
   1386..1507    +  polyA_signal   SV40 poly(A) signal: SV40 polyadenylation signal
   1580..1596    -  protein_bind   lac operator: The lac repressor binds to the lac operator to inhibit transcription in E. coli. This inhibition can be relieved by adding lactose or isopropyl-β-D-thiogalactopyranoside (IPTG). lac repressor encoded by lacI
   1604..1634    -  promoter       lac promoter: promoter for the E. coli lac operon
   1649..1670    -  protein_bind   CAP binding site: CAP binding activates transcription in the presence of cAMP. E. coli catabolite activator protein
   1683..1775    -  CDS            lacI (fragment): lac repressor; lacI; The lac repressor binds to the lac operator to inhibit transcription in E. coli. This inhibition can be relieved by adding lactose or isopropyl-β-D-thiogalactopyranoside (IPTG).
   1958..2546    -  rep_origin     ori: high-copy-number ColE1/pMB1/pBR322/pUC origin of replication
   2717..3577    -  CDS            AmpR: β-lactamase; bla; confers resistance to ampicillin, carbenicillin, and related antibiotics
   3578..3682    -  promoter       AmpR promoter: bla
   3741..3793    -  misc_feature   bom (fragment): basis of mobility region from pBR322
   3948..4327    +  enhancer       CMV enhancer: human cytomegalovirus immediate early enhancer
   4328..4531    +  promoter       CMV promoter: human cytomegalovirus (CMV) immediate early promoter
   4527..4560    +  LTR            5' LTR (truncated) (fragment): truncated 5' long terminal repeat (LTR) from HIV-1
   4576..4594    +  promoter       T7 promoter: promoter for bacteriophage T7 RNA polymerase
   4808..5974    +  CDS            Tp53: P53_MOUSE - Also known as P53, Trp53. Experimental evidence at protein level: Swiss-Prot protein existence level 1. Acts as a tumor suppressor in many tumor types; induces growth arrest or apoptosis depending on the physiological circumstances and cell type. Involved in cell cycle regulation as a trans-activator that acts to negatively regulate cell division by controlling a set of genes required for this process. One of the activated genes is an inhibitor of cyclin-dependent kinases. Apoptosis induction seems to be mediated either by stimulation of BAX and FAS antigen expression, or by repres
   6109..6333    +  polyA_signal   bGH poly(A) signal: bovine growth hormone polyadenylation signal
   6337..6358    +  promoter       SV40 promoter (fragment): SV40 enhancer and early promoter
   6379..6       +  rep_origin     f1 ori (across the origin) (sequence partly withheld): f1 bacteriophage origin of replication; arrow indicates direction of (+) strand synthesis
>Addgene plasmid #196267 | pcDNA3.1-3XHA-p53 | addgene full sequence | sequence record 387840 | Addgene NGS Result
CGAATTAATTCTGTGGAATGTGTGTCAGTTAGGGTGTGGAAAGTCCCCAGGCTCCCCAGCAGGCAGAAGT
ATGCAAAGCATGCATCTCAATTAGTCAGCAACCAGGTGTGGAAAGTCCCCAGGCTCCCCAGCAGGCAGAA
GTATGCAAAGCATGCATCTCAATTAGTCAGCAACCATAGTCCCGCCCCTAACTCCGCCCATCCCGCCCCT
AACTCCGCCCAGTTCCGCCCATTCTCCGCCCCATGGCTGACTAATTTTTTTTATTTATGCAGAGGCCGAG
GCCGCCTCTGCCTCTGAGCTATTCCAGAAGTAGTGAGGAGGCTTTTTTGGAGGCCTAGGCTTTTGCAAAA
AGCTCCCGGGAGCTTGTATATCCATTTTCGGATCTGATCAAGAGACAGGATGAGGATCGTTTCGCATGAT
TGAACAAGATGGATTGCACGCAGGTTCTCCGGCCGCTTGGGTGGAGAGGCTATTCGGCTATGACTGGGCA
CAACAGACAATCGGCTGCTCTGATGCCGCCGTGTTCCGGCTGTCAGCGCAGGGGCGCCCGGTTCTTTTTG
TCAAGACCGACCTGTCCGGTGCCCTGAATGAACTGCAGGACGAGGCAGCGCGGCTATCGTGGCTGGCCAC
GACGGGCGTTCCTTGCGCAGCTGTGCTCGACGTTGTCACTGAAGCGGGAAGGGACTGGCTGCTATTGGGC
GAAGTGCCGGGGCAGGATCTCCTGTCATCTCACCTTGCTCCTGCCGAGAAAGTATCCATCATGGCTGATG
CAATGCGGCGGCTGCATACGCTTGATCCGGCTACCTGCCCATTCGACCACCAAGCGAAACATCGCATCGA
GCGAGCACGTACTCGGATGGAAGCCGGTCTTGTCGATCAGGATGATCTGGACGAAGAGCATCAGGGGCTC
GCGCCAGCCGAACTGTTCGCCAGGCTCAAGGCGCGCATGCCCGACGGCGAGGATCTCGTCGTGACCCATG
GCGATGCCTGCTTGCCGAATATCATGGTGGAAAATGGCCGCTTTTCTGGATTCATCGACTGTGGCCGGCT
GGGTGTGGCGGACCGCTATCAGGACATAGCGTTGGCTACCCGTGATATTGCTGAAGAGCTTGGCGGCGAA
TGGGCTGACCGCTTCCTCGTGCTTTACGGTATCGCCGCTCCCGATTCGCAGCGCATCGCCTTCTATCGCC
TTCTTGACGAGTTCTTCTGAGCGGGACTCTGGGGTTCGCGAAATGACCGACCAAGCGACGCCCAACCTGC
CATCACGAGATTTCGATTCCACCGCCGCCTTCTATGAAAGGTTGGGCTTCGGAATCGTTTTCCGGGACGC
CGGCTGGATGATCCTCCAGCGCGGGGATCTCATGCTGGAGTTCTTCGCCCACCCCAACTTGTTTATTGCA
GCTTATAATGGTTACAAATAAAGCAATAGCATCACAAATTTCACAAATAAAGCATTTTTTTCACTGCATT
CTAGTTGTGGTTTGTCCAAACTCATCAATGTATCTTATCATGTCTGTATACCGTCGACCTCTAGCTAGAG
CTTGGCGTAATCATGGTCATAGCTGTTTCCTGTGTGAAATTGTTATCCGCTCACAATTCCACACAACATA
CGAGCCGGAAGCATAAAGTGTAAAGCCTGGGGTGCCTAATGAGTGAGCTAACTCACATTAATTGCGTTGC
GCTCACTGCCCGCTTTCCAGTCGGGAAACCTGTCGTGCCAGCTGCATTAATGAATCGGCCAACGCGCGGG
GAGAGGCGGTTTGCGTATTGGGCGCTCTTCCGCTTCCTCGCTCACTGACTCGCTGCGCTCGGTCGTTCGG
CTGCGGCGAGCGGTATCAGCTCACTCAAAGGCGGTAATACGGTTATCCACAGAATCAGGGGATAACGCAG
GAAAGAACATGTGAGCAAAAGGCCAGCAAAAGGCCAGGAACCGTAAAAAGGCCGCGTTGCTGGCGTTTTT
CCATAGGCTCCGCCCCCCTGACGAGCATCACAAAAATCGACGCTCAAGTCAGAGGTGGCGAAACCCGACA
GGACTATAAAGATACCAGGCGTTTCCCCCTGGAAGCTCCCTCGTGCGCTCTCCTGTTCCGACCCTGCCGC
TTACCGGATACCTGTCCGCCTTTCTCCCTTCGGGAAGCGTGGCGCTTTCTCATAGCTCACGCTGTAGGTA
TCTCAGTTCGGTGTAGGTCGTTCGCTCCAAGCTGGGCTGTGTGCACGAACCCCCCGTTCAGCCCGACCGC
TGCGCCTTATCCGGTAACTATCGTCTTGAGTCCAACCCGGTAAGACACGACTTATCGCCACTGGCAGCAG
CCACTGGTAACAGGATTAGCAGAGCGAGGTATGTAGGCGGTGCTACAGAGTTCTTGAAGTGGTGGCCTAA
CTACGGCTACACTAGAAGAACAGTATTTGGTATCTGCGCTCTGCTGAAGCCAGTTACCTTCGGAAAAAGA
GTTGGTAGCTCTTGATCCGGCAAACAAACCACCGCTGGTAGCGGTGGTTTTTTTGTTTGCAAGCAGCAGA
TTACGCGCAGAAAAAAAGGATCTCAAGAAGATCCTTTGATCTTTTCTACGGGGTCTGACGCTCAGTGGAA
CGAAAACTCACGTTAAGGGATTTTGGTCATGAGATTATCAAAAAGGATCTTCACCTAGATCCTTTTAAAT
TAAAAATGAAGTTTTAAATCAATCTAAAGTATATATGAGTAAACTTGGTCTGACAGTTACCAATGCTTAA
TCAGTGAGGCACCTATCTCAGCGATCTGTCTATTTCGTTCATCCATAGTTGCCTGACTCCCCGTCGTGTA
GATAACTACGATACGGGAGGGCTTACCATCTGGCCCCAGTGCTGCAATGATACCGCGAGACCCACGCTCA
CCGGCTCCAGATTTATCAGCAATAAACCAGCCAGCCGGAAGGGCCGAGCGCAGAAGTGGTCCTGCAACTT
TATCCGCCTCCATCCAGTCTATTAATTGTTGCCGGGAAGCTAGAGTAAGTAGTTCGCCAGTTAATAGTTT
GCGCAACGTTGTTGCCATTGCTACAGGCATCGTGGTGTCACGCTCGTCGTTTGGTATGGCTTCATTCAGC
TCCGGTTCCCAACGATCAAGGCGAGTTACATGATCCCCCATGTTGTGCAAAAAAGCGGTTAGCTCCTTCG
GTCCTCCGATCGTTGTCAGAAGTAAGTTGGCCGCAGTGTTATCACTCATGGTTATGGCAGCACTGCATAA
TTCTCTTACTGTCATGCCATCCGTAAGATGCTTTTCTGTGACTGGTGAGTACTCAACCAAGTCATTCTGA
GAATAGTGTATGCGGCGACCGAGTTGCTCTTGCCCGGCGTCAATACGGGATAATACCGCGCCACATAGCA
GAACTTTAAAAGTGCTCATCATTGGAAAACGTTCTTCGGGGCGAAAACTCTCAAGGATCTTACCGCTGTT
GAGATCCAGTTCGATGTAACCCACTCGTGCACCCAACTGATCTTCAGCATCTTTTACTTTCACCAGCGTT
TCTGGGTGAGCAAAAACAGGAAGGCAAAATGCCGCAAAAAAGGGAATAAGGGCGACACGGAAATGTTGAA
TACTCATACTCTTCCTTTTTCAATATTATTGAAGCATTTATCAGGGTTATTGTCTCATGAGCGGATACAT
ATTTGAATGTATTTAGAAAAATAAACAAATAGGGGTTCCGCGCACATTTCCCCGAAAAGTGCCACCTGAC
GTCGACGGATCGGGAGATCTCCCGATCCCCTATGGTGCACTCTCAGTACAATCTGCTCTGATGCCGCATA
GTTAAGCCAGTATCTGCTCCCTGCTTGTGTGTTGGAGGTCGCTGAGTAGTGCGCGAGCAAAATTTAAGCT
ACAACAAGGCAAGGCTTGACCGACAATTGCATGAAGAATCTGCTTAGGGTTAGGCGTTTTGCGCTGCTTC
GCGATGTACGGGCCAGATATACGCGTTGACATTGATTATTGACTAGTTATTAATAGTAATCAATTACGGG
GTCATTAGTTCATAGCCCATATATGGAGTTCCGCGTTACATAACTTACGGTAAATGGCCCGCCTGGCTGA
CCGCCCAACGACCCCCGCCCATTGACGTCAATAATGACGTATGTTCCCATAGTAACGCCAATAGGGACTT
TCCATTGACGTCAATGGGTGGAGTATTTACGGTAAACTGCCCACTTGGCAGTACATCAAGTGTATCATAT
GCCAAGTACGCCCCCTATTGACGTCAATGACGGTAAATGGCCCGCCTGGCATTATGCCCAGTACATGACC
TTATGGGACTTTCCTACTTGGCAGTACATCTACGTATTAGTCATCGCTATTACCATGGTGATGCGGTTTT
GGCAGTACATCAATGGGCGTGGATAGCGGTTTGACTCACGGGGATTTCCAAGTCTCCACCCCATTGACGT
CAATGGGAGTTTGTTTTGGCACCAAAATCAACGGGACTTTCCAAAATGTCGTAACAACTCCGCCCCATTG
ACGCAAATGGGCGGTAGGCGTGTACGGTGGGAGGTCTATATAAGCAGAGCTCTCTGGCTAACTAGAGAAC
CCACTGCTTACTGGCTTATCGAAATTAATACGACTCACTATAGGGAGACCCAAGCTGGCTAGTTAAGCTT
GGTACCGAGCTCGGATCCACTAGTCCAGTGTGGTGGAATTCTGCAGATAAACGCCACCATGGGGCAACAA
GGATACCCGTATGATGTTCCGGATTACGCTGGCTACCCATACGACGTCCCAGACTACGCTGGCTACCCAT
ACGACGTCCCAGACTACGCTCAAGGAGTGCGGCCGCGGGGGCGCGCCACTGCCATGGAGGAGTCACAGTC
GGATATCAGCCTCGAGCTCCCTCTGAGCCAGGAGACATTTTCAGGCTTATGGAAACTACTTCCTCCAGAA
GATATCCTGCCATCACCTCACTGCATGGACGATCTGTTGCTGCCCCAGGATGTTGAGGAGTTTTTTGAAG
GCCCAAGTGAAGCCCTCCGAGTGTCAGGAGCTCCTGCAGCACAGGACCCTGTCACCGAGACCCCTGGGCC
AGTGGCCCCTGCCCCAGCCACTCCATGGCCCCTGTCATCTTTTGTCCCTTCTCAAAAAACTTACCAGGGC
AACTATGGCTTCCACCTGGGCTTCCTGCAGTCTGGGACAGCCAAGTCTGTTATGTGCACGTACTCTCCTC
CCCTCAATAAGCTATTCTGCCAGCTGGCGAAGACGTGCCCTGTGCAGTTGTGGGTCAGCGCCACACCTCC
AGCTGGGAGCCGTGTCCGCGCCATGGCCATCTACAAGAAGTCACAGCACATGACGGAGGTCGTGAGACGC
TGCCCCCACCATGAGCGCTGCTCCGATGGTGATGGCCTGGCTCCTCCCCAGCATCTTATCCGGGTGGAAG
GAAATTTGTATCCCGAGTATCTGGAAGACAGGCAGACTTTTCGCCACAGCGTGGTGGTACCTTATGAGCC
ACCCGAGGCCGGCTCTGAGTATACCACCATCCACTACAAGTACATGTGTAATAGCTCCTGCATGGGGGGC
ATGAACCGCCGACCTATCCTTACCATCATCACACTGGAAGACTCCAGTGGGAACCTTCTGGGACGGGACA
GCTTTGAGGTTCGTGTTTGTGCCTGCCCTGGGAGAGACCGCCGTACAGAAGAAGAAAATTTCCGCAAAAA
GGAAGTCCTTTGCCCTGAACTGCCCCCAGGGAGCGCAAAGAGAGCGCTGCCCACCTGCACAAGCGCCTCT
CCCCCGCAAAAGAAAAAACCACTTGATGGAGAGTATTTCACCCTCAAGATCCGCGGGCGTAAACGCTTCG
AGATGTTCCGGGAGCTAAATGAGGCCTTAGAGTTAAAGGATGCCCATGCTACAGAGGAGTCTGGAGACAG
CAGGGCTCACTCCAGCTACCTGAAGACCAAGAAGGGCCAGTCTACTTCCCGCCATAAAAAAACAATGGTC
AAGAAAGTGGGGCCTGACTCAGACTGATTAATTAAGTCTAGAGTCGAGTCTAGAGGGCCCGCGGTTCGAA
CAAAAACTCATCTCAGAAGAGGATCTGAATATGCATACCGGTCATCATCACCATCACCATTGAGTTTAAA
CCCGCTGATCAGCCTCGACTGTGCCTTCTAGTTGCCAGCCATCTGTTGTTTGCCCCTCCCCCGTGCCTTC
CTTGACCCTGGAAGGTGCCACTCCCACTGTCCTTTCCTAATAAAATGAGGAAATTGCATCGCATTGTCTG
AGTAGGTGTCATTCTATTCTGGGGGGTGGGGTGGGGCAGGACAGCAAGGGGGAGGATTGGGAAGACAATA
GCAGGCATGCTGGGGATGCGGTGGGCTCTATGGCTTCTGAGGCGGAAAGAACCAGCTGGGGCTCTAGGGG
GTATCCCC
[124 nt withheld, positions 6379-6502]
C
[91 nt withheld, positions 6504-6594]
A
[49 nt withheld, positions 6596-6644]
CCTTTGACGTTGGAGTCCACGTTCTTT
[37 nt withheld, positions 6672-6708]
ACCCTATCTCGGTCTATTCTTTTGATTTATAAGGGATTTTGCCGATTTCGGCCTATTGGTTAAAAAATGA
GCTGATTTAACAAAAATTTAACG
